Addgene plasmid #29452: SEMA3D (mouse)
Depositing lab: Jonathan Raper. Depositing organization: University of Pennsylvania.
Backbone
  Vector backbone: PCRII
  Backbone size w/o insert (bp): 3900
  Vector type: for ISH
Growth in bacteria
  Bacterial resistance: Ampicillin, 100 μg/mL
  Growth temperature: 37°C
  Growth strain: DH5alpha
  Copy number: High Copy
Gene/Insert
  Gene/Insert name: SEMA3D (alt names: collapsin 2; semaphorin 3D)
  Species: M. musculus (mouse)
  Insert size (bp): 6000
  Mutation: insert is not full length; contains multiple point mutations
  GenBank ID: NM_028882
  Entrez Gene: Sema3d (a.k.a. 4631426B19Rik)
  Cloning method: Restriction Enzyme; 5′ cloning site SpeI (not destroyed); 3′ cloning site Not1 (not destroyed)
  Sequencing primers: 5′ T7; 3′ SP6
Terms and licenses: Academic/Nonprofit Terms; Industry Terms: Not Available to Industry
Depositor comments: Please note that this vector was designed to generate a probe for in situ hybridization (ISH) and is functional for this purpose. The SEMA3D sequence is not full-length and may contain additional mutations when compared to the GenBank reference sequence.
How to cite: SEMA3D (mouse) was a gift from Jonathan Raper (Addgene plasmid # 29452 ; http://n2t.net/addgene:29452 ; RRID:Addgene_29452)
