[The description below was written by a language model from this plasmid's Addgene catalogue record.]
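Description:
SEMA3D (mouse) is a bacterial cloning plasmid built on the PCRII backbone (about 3.9 kb without insert) and intended as a template for making in situ hybridization probes rather than for protein expression. It is maintained as a high-copy plasmid in E. coli under ampicillin selection. No feature table accompanies the record, so the origin of replication and any other backbone elements are not itemised.

The insert is derived from mouse Sema3d, which encodes semaphorin 3D (also called collapsin 2), a member of the class 3 secreted semaphorin family of guidance cues. It was placed between SpeI and NotI sites, both of which remain intact and can be used to excise the fragment or linearise the plasmid. The insert size is listed as roughly 6 kb, yet the record also states that the sequence is not full length and carries multiple point mutations relative to the reference transcript. The depositor cautions that further differences may be present. The plasmid should therefore not be treated as a source of a faithful open reading frame.

T7 and SP6 are listed as the 5′ and 3′ sequencing primers, indicating that these phage promoter sequences flank the cloning site. This arrangement typically allows run-off in vitro transcription from either side of a linearised template to yield labelled antisense and sense riboprobes. The record does not say which promoter produces the antisense strand. The depositor reports that the construct works for its intended purpose, detecting Sema3d mRNA expression patterns in mouse tissue by in situ hybridization.
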