>Addgene plasmid #29452 | SEMA3D (mouse) | addgene partial sequence | sequence record 34839 | 29452 with T7
ATGGATATCTGCAGAATTCGGCTAGACTCAAATTTTCCTATAAAGACTTGCTGCTTTCAAACACCTGTAT
CCCCTTTTTGGGTTCATCAGAAGGATTGGATTTCCAGACTCTTCGTTTGGATGAGGAGAGGGGCATACTG
CTCCTAGGAGCCAAAGACCATGTCTTCCTGCTCAGTCTGGTTGACTTGAACAAGAATTTTAAGAAGATTT
ATTGGCCTGCTGCAAAAGAACGAGTGGAGCTATGTAAATTAGCTGGGAAAGATGCCAATGCAGAATGTGC
GAACCTCATCCGTGTGCTTCAACCCTATAATAAGACTCACGTTTACGTGTGTGGAACTGGAGCGTTTCAT
CCGCAGTGTGGGTACATTGATCTCGGCGCCAACAAGGAGGAACTCATATTTAAACTAGACACGCACAACC
TGGAGTCTGGCAGACTGAAATGTCCCTTTGATCCTCAGCAGCCTTTTGCTTCCGTATTGACAGATGAGCA
CCTCTACTCTGGAACAGCTTCTGATTTCCTTGGCAAAGACACTGCATTCACAAGGTCTCTGGGGCTAATG
CGGGACCACCATTCCATCAGAACCGACATTTCAGAGCACCACTGGCTCAATGGAGCAAAATTTATCGGAA
CATTCCCCATTCCAGACACCTATAATCCAGATGATGATAAAATATATTTCTTCTTTCGAGGATCATCCCA
GGAAGGCAGTACTTCTGACAGAAGCATTCTTTCAAGAGTTGGAAGAGTTTGTAAGAATGATGTAGGTGGG
CAACGAAGTCTGATAAACAAATGGACAACTTTTCTAAAGGCAAGACTGATTTGCTCGATTCCTGGAAGCG
ATGGGGCAGATACCCATTTTGATGAACTCCAAGATAT
