>Addgene plasmid #29452 | SEMA3D (mouse) | addgene partial sequence | sequence record 34840 | 29452 with SP6
TGGTACCGAGCTCGGATCCACTAGTAACGGCCGCCAGTGTGCTGGAATTCGGCTCTTGTTGCGCTGTCTC
CGCTTCTCCTTGTACCACATCTGCTCACAGTACTGGTCCAGGCTGAAGTTCGGGCTGCTAAGGATTTGGA
TGTAGTCTTTGTATCTCAACCGTGACTCAGCCAACAGATCCTTGACCTGCCCCTCCTGGTATTCTGCCCT
CTGGGTATTTTCCATCTGTTCATTCTCAATGACATTCAAAGTCAGCTTCACTATGGTGTGGATGAAAGTG
TGCTCCTGTGCTTTGCAGTAATACATCCCAGAATCCTTCTTCTGCAGACTTCGAATCAGTAGCCCATAGT
CAGTTTTGATGATCCTTTCATCAGGTTTCAACTCCTCTCGATGCTCATCTCCTGACCGCTGGATGTACCA
CTCAACAGAGGCTTGTTGGGATTTAGGTATACACTCCAAAAAGGTTGAATTAAATTCAATTCCAAAAATC
ACCTTTTCATCAGCTGTTTCATGACTAATGCTGTCTTCTATGTCCCAGCACTGAGTGATTGGGTCCCCAT
ATTTTACATCCTGGCGTCTAGCTCGCCTTTTAGACGTGGGTGCATATCTGGAGCAAGCATTTCCATCCCA
GGCACAGTAAGGGTCTCTGGCGAGACAGCAGTCTGCACATGCTTTCCCGTAAGTGTCGCATCTGTGCAAG
GAGAGCTGGACCAATCCATCCCAGGAACCAACGTACAACTGTTGCTGCTTCAGCGACAACTCCATGTTCA
AGATAGCTGTTGGGTGCTTGAATACCTGAAGCTCCTCCAGTACGACCTCTTCCATATTCCACTTCTCCTT
GGAGATGCTCACAACTTTCAGGACTGTTCCAATGTCTGTTCCGAGAAACATGACATCATACTGCCCGTCT
TCAGCGACCACGTGATCCACCACTATCTGCGTCAGTCTGTAATCCACGTTGATTCTCTTGA
